>Addgene plasmid #19470 | pcDNA5/FRT/TO DNAJB2b | addgene full sequence | sequence record 220243 | Addgene NGS Result
GACGGATCGGGAGATCTCCCGATCCCCTATGGTGCACTCTCAGTACAATCTGCTCTGATGCCGCATAGTT
AAGCCAGTATCTGCTCCCTGCTTGTGTGTTGGAGGTCGCTGAGTAGTGCGCGAGCAAAATTTAAGCTACA
ACAAGGCAAGGCTTGACCGACAATTGCATGAAGAATCTGCTTAGGGTTAGGCGTTTTGCGCTGCTTCGCG
ATGTACGGGCCAGATATACGCGTTGACATTGATTATTGACTAGTTATTAATAGTAATCAATTACGGGGTC
ATTAGTTCATAGCCCATATATGGAGTTCCGCGTTACATAACTTACGGTAAATGGCCCGCCTGGCTGACCG
CCCAACGACCCCCGCCCATTGACGTCAATAATGACGTATGTTCCCATAGTAACGCCAATAGGGACTTTCC
ATTGACGTCAATGGGTGGAGTATTTACGGTAAACTGCCCACTTGGCAGTACATCAAGTGTATCATATGCC
AAGTACGCCCCCTATTGACGTCAATGACGGTAAATGGCCCGCCTGGCATTATGCCCAGTACATGACCTTA
TGGGACTTTCCTACTTGGCAGTACATCTACGTATTAGTCATCGCTATTACCATGGTGATGCGGTTTTGGC
AGTACATCAATGGGCGTGGATAGCGGTTTGACTCACGGGGATTTCCAAGTCTCCACCCCATTGACGTCAA
TGGGAGTTTGTTTTGGCACCAAAATCAACGGGACTTTCCAAAATGTCGTAACAACTCCGCCCCATTGACG
CAAATGGGCGGTAGGCGTGTACGGTGGGAGGTCTATATAAGCAGAGCTCTCCCTATCAGTGATAGAGATC
TCCCTATCAGTGATAGAGATCGTCGACGAGCTCGTTTAGTGAACCGTCAGATCGCCTGGAGACGCCATCC
ACGCTGTTTTGACCTCCATAGAAGACACCGGGACCGATCCAGCCTCCGGACTCTAGCGTTTAAACTTAAG
CTTGGTACCGAGCTCGGATCCACCATGGCATCCTACTACGAGATCCTAGACGTGCCGCGAAGTGCGTCCG
CTGATGACATCAAGAAGGCGTATCGGCGCAAGGCTCTCCAGTGGCACCCAGACAAAAACCCAGATAATAA
AGAGTTTGCTGAGAAGAAATTTAAGGAGGTGGCCGAGGCATATGAAGTGCTGTCTGACAAGCACAAGCGG
GAGATTTACGACCGCTATGGCCGGGAAGGGCTGACAGGGACAGGAACTGGCCCATCTCGGGCAGAAGCTG
GCAGTGGTGGGCCTGGCTTCACCTTCACCTTCCGCAGCCCCGAGGAGGTCTTCCGGGAATTCTTTGGGAG
TGGAGACCCTTTTGCAGAGCTCTTTGATGACTTGGGCCCCTTCTCAGAGCTTCAGAACCGGGGTTCCCGA
CACTCAGGCCCCTTCTTTACCTTCTCTTCCTCCTTCCCTGGGCACTCCGATTTCTCCTCCTCATCTTTCT
CCTTCAGTCCTGGGGCTGGTGCTTTTCGCTCTGTTTCTACATCTACCACCTTTGTCCAAGGACGCCGCAT
CACCACACGCAGAATCATGGAGAACGGGCAGGAGCGGGTGGAAGTGGAGGAGGATGGGCAGCTGAAGTCA
GTCACAATCAATGGTGTCCCAGATGACCTGGCACTGGGCTTGGAGCTGAGCCGTCGCGAGCAGCAGCCGT
CAGTCACTTCCAGGTCTGGGGGCACTCAGGTCCAGCAGACCCCTGCCTCATGCCCCTTGGACAGCGACCT
CTCTGAGGATGAGGACCTGCAGCTGGCCATGGCCTACAGCCTGTCAGAGATGGAGGCAGCTGGGAAGAAA
CCCGCAGGTGGGCGGGAGGCACAGCACCGACGGCAGGGGCGGCCCAAGGCCCAGCACCAAGATCCAGGCT
TGGGGGGGACCCAGGAGGGTGCGAGGGGTGAAGCAACCAAACGCAGTCCATCCCCAGAGGAGAAGGCCTC
TCGCTGCCTCATCCTCTGAGCGGCCGCTCGAGTCTAGAGGGCCCGTTTAAACCCGCTGATCAGCCTCGAC
TGTGCCTTCTAGTTGCCAGCCATCTGTTGTTTGCCCCTCCCCCGTGCCTTCCTTGACCCTGGAAGGTGCC
ACTCCCACTGTCCTTTCCTAATAAAATGAGGAAATTGCATCGCATTGTCTGAGTAGGTGTCATTCTATTC
TGGGGGGTGGGGTGGGGCAGGACAGCAAGGGGGAGGATTGGGAAGACAATAGCAGGCATGCTGGGGATGC
GGTGGGCTCTATGGCTTCTGAGGCGGAAAGAACCAGCTGGGGCTCTAGGGGGTATCCCC
[124 nt withheld, positions 2300-2423]
C
[91 nt withheld, positions 2425-2515]
AGGGTGATGGTTCACGTACCTAGAAGTTCCTATTCCGAAGTTCCTATTCTCTAGAAAGTATAGGAACTTC
CTTGGCCAAAAAGCCTGAACTCACCGCGACGTCTGTCGAGAAGTTTCTGATCGAAAAGTTCGACAGCGTC
TCCGACCTGATGCAGCTCTCGGAGGGCGAAGAATCTCGTGCTTTCAGCTTCGATGTAGGAGGGCGTGGAT
ATGTCCTGCGGGTAAATAGCTGCGCCGATGGTTTCTACAAAGATCGTTATGTTTATCGGCACTTTGCATC
GGCCGCGCTCCCGATTCCGGAAGTGCTTGACATTGGGGAATTCAGCGAGAGCCTGACCTATTGCATCTCC
CGCCGTGCACAGGGTGTCACGTTGCAAGACCTGCCTGAAACCGAACTGCCCGCTGTTCTGCAGCCGGTCG
CGGAGGCCATGGATGCGATCGCTGCGGCCGATCTTAGCCAGACGAGCGGGTTCGGCCCATTCGGACCGCA
AGGAATCGGTCAATACACTACATGGCGTGATTTCATATGCGCGATTGCTGATCCCCATGTGTATCACTGG
CAAACTGTGATGGACGACACCGTCAGTGCGTCCGTCGCGCAGGCTCTCGATGAGCTGATGCTTTGGGCCG
AGGACTGCCCCGAAGTCCGGCACCTCGTGCACGCGGATTTCGGCTCCAACAATGTCCTGACGGACAATGG
CCGCATAACAGCGGTCATTGACTGGAGCGAGGCGATGTTCGGGGATTCCCAATACGAGGTCGCCAACATC
TTCTTCTGGAGGCCGTGGTTGGCTTGTATGGAGCAGCAGACGCGCTACTTCGAGCGGAGGCATCCGGAGC
TTGCAGGATCGCCGCGGCTCCGGGCGTATATGCTCCGCATTGGTCTTGACCAACTCTATCAGAGCTTGGT
TGACGGCAATTTCGATGATGCAGCTTGGGCGCAGGGTCGATGCGACGCAATCGTCCGATCCGGAGCCGGG
ACTGTCGGGCGTACACAAATCGCCCGCAGAAGCGCGGCCGTCTGGACCGATGGCTGTGTAGAAGTACTCG
CCGATAGTGGAAACCGACGCCCCAGCACTCGTCCGAGGGCAAAGGAATAGCACGTACTACGAGATTTCGA
TTCCACCGCCGCCTTCTATGAAAGGTTGGGCTTCGGAATCGTTTTCCGGGACGCCGGCTGGATGATCCTC
CAGCGCGGGGATCTCATGCTGGAGTTCTTCGCCCACCCCAACTTGTTTATTGCAGCTTATAATGGTTACA
AATAAAGCAATAGCATCACAAATTTCACAAATAAAGCATTTTTTTCACTGCATTCTAGTTGTGGTTTGTC
CAAACTCATCAATGTATCTTATCATGTCTGTATACCGTCGACCTCTAGCTAGAGCTTGGCGTAATCATGG
TCATAGCTGTTTCCTGTGTGAAATTGTTATCCGCTCACAATTCCACACAACATACGAGCCGGAAGCATAA
AGTGTAAAGCCTGGGGTGCCTAATGAGTGAGCTAACTCACATTAATTGCGTTGCGCTCACTGCCCGCTTT
CCAGTCGGGAAACCTGTCGTGCCAGCTGCATTAATGAATCGGCCAACGCGCGGGGAGAGGCGGTTTGCGT
ATTGGGCGCTCTTCCGCTTCCTCGCTCACTGACTCGCTGCGCTCGGTCGTTCGGCTGCGGCGAGCGGTAT
CAGCTCACTCAAAGGCGGTAATACGGTTATCCACAGAATCAGGGGATAACGCAGGAAAGAACATGTGAGC
AAAAGGCCAGCAAAAGGCCAGGAACCGTAAAAAGGCCGCGTTGCTGGCGTTTTTCCATAGGCTCCGCCCC
CCTGACGAGCATCACAAAAATCGACGCTCAAGTCAGAGGTGGCGAAACCCGACAGGACTATAAAGATACC
AGGCGTTTCCCCCTGGAAGCTCCCTCGTGCGCTCTCCTGTTCCGACCCTGCCGCTTACCGGATACCTGTC
CGCCTTTCTCCCTTCGGGAAGCGTGGCGCTTTCTCATAGCTCACGCTGTAGGTATCTCAGTTCGGTGTAG
GTCGTTCGCTCCAAGCTGGGCTGTGTGCACGAACCCCCCGTTCAGCCCGACCGCTGCGCCTTATCCGGTA
ACTATCGTCTTGAGTCCAACCCGGTAAGACACGACTTATCGCCACTGGCAGCAGCCACTGGTAACAGGAT
TAGCAGAGCGAGGTATGTAGGCGGTGCTACAGAGTTCTTGAAGTGGTGGCCTAACTACGGCTACACTAGA
AGAACAGTATTTGGTATCTGCGCTCTGCTGAAGCCAGTTACCTTCGGAAAAAGAGTTGGTAGCTCTTGAT
CCGGCAAACAAACCACCGCTGGTAGCGGTGGTTTTTTTGTTTGCAAGCAGCAGATTACGCGCAGAAAAAA
AGGATCTCAAGAAGATCCTTTGATCTTTTCTACGGGGTCTGACGCTCAGTGGAACGAAAACTCACGTTAA
GGGATTTTGGTCATGAGATTATCAAAAAGGATCTTCACCTAGATCCTTTTAAATTAAAAATGAAGTTTTA
AATCAATCTAAAGTATATATGAGTAAACTTGGTCTGACAGTTACCAATGCTTAATCAGTGAGGCACCTAT
CTCAGCGATCTGTCTATTTCGTTCATCCATAGTTGCCTGACTCCCCGTCGTGTAGATAACTACGATACGG
GAGGGCTTACCATCTGGCCCCAGTGCTGCAATGATACCGCGAGACCCACGCTCACCGGCTCCAGATTTAT
CAGCAATAAACCAGCCAGCCGGAAGGGCCGAGCGCAGAAGTGGTCCTGCAACTTTATCCGCCTCCATCCA
GTCTATTAATTGTTGCCGGGAAGCTAGAGTAAGTAGTTCGCCAGTTAATAGTTTGCGCAACGTTGTTGCC
ATTGCTACAGGCATCGTGGTGTCACGCTCGTCGTTTGGTATGGCTTCATTCAGCTCCGGTTCCCAACGAT
CAAGGCGAGTTACATGATCCCCCATGTTGTGCAAAAAAGCGGTTAGCTCCTTCGGTCCTCCGATCGTTGT
CAGAAGTAAGTTGGCCGCAGTGTTATCACTCATGGTTATGGCAGCACTGCATAATTCTCTTACTGTCATG
CCATCCGTAAGATGCTTTTCTGTGACTGGTGAGTACTCAACCAAGTCATTCTGAGAATAGTGTATGCGGC
GACCGAGTTGCTCTTGCCCGGCGTCAATACGGGATAATACCGCGCCACATAGCAGAACTTTAAAAGTGCT
CATCATTGGAAAACGTTCTTCGGGGCGAAAACTCTCAAGGATCTTACCGCTGTTGAGATCCAGTTCGATG
TAACCCACTCGTGCACCCAACTGATCTTCAGCATCTTTTACTTTCACCAGCGTTTCTGGGTGAGCAAAAA
CAGGAAGGCAAAATGCCGCAAAAAAGGGAATAAGGGCGACACGGAAATGTTGAATACTCATACTCTTCCT
TTTTCAATATTATTGAAGCATTTATCAGGGTTATTGTCTCATGAGCGGATACATATTTGAATGTATTTAG
AAAAATAAACAAATAGGGGTTCCGCGCACATTTCCCCGAAAAGTGCCACCTGACGTC
Features (pLannotate 1.2.2; 21 found; start..end, strand, type, name):
     28..80      -  misc_feature   bom (fragment): basis of mobility region from pBR322
    235..614     +  enhancer       CMV enhancer: human cytomegalovirus immediate early enhancer
    615..818     +  promoter       CMV promoter: human cytomegalovirus (CMV) immediate early promoter
    820..839     +  promoter       PLtetO-1 promoter (fragment): modified phage lambda PL promoter with tet operator sites (Lutz and Bujard, 1997)
    841..860     +  promoter       PLtetO-1 promoter (fragment): modified phage lambda PL promoter with tet operator sites (Lutz and Bujard, 1997)
    868..901     +  promoter       TRE3GV promoter (fragment): 3rd-generation Tet-responsive promoter that can be activated by binding of Tet-On® 3G, optimized for retroviral and lentiviral vectors
   1005..1976    +  CDS            DNAJB2: DNJB2_HUMAN - Also known as HSJ1 From Homo sapiens (Human).
   2030..2254    +  polyA_signal   bGH poly(A) signal: bovine growth hormone polyadenylation signal
   2258..2279    +  promoter       SV40 promoter (fragment): SV40 enhancer and early promoter
   2300..2533    +  rep_origin     f1 ori (fragment) (sequence partly withheld): f1 bacteriophage origin of replication; arrow indicates direction of (+) strand synthesis
   2538..2585    +  protein_bind   FRT: FLP-mediated recombination occurs in the 8-bp core sequence TCTAGAAA (Turan and Bode, 2011). FLP recombinase from the Saccharomyces cerevisiae 2μ plasmid
   2593..3615    +  CDS            HygR: aminoglycoside phosphotransferase from E. coli; aph(4)-Ia; confers resistance to hygromycin
   3625..3750    +  CDS            ble (fragment): BLE_KLEPN - Experimental evidence at protein level: Swiss-Prot protein existence level 1. Binding protein with a strong affinity to the bleomycin family of antibiotics. Binds to CL990; an antimitotic-antibiotic compound. From Klebsiella pneumoniae.
   3745..3866    +  polyA_signal   SV40 poly(A) signal: SV40 polyadenylation signal
   3939..3955    -  protein_bind   lac operator: The lac repressor binds to the lac operator to inhibit transcription in E. coli. This inhibition can be relieved by adding lactose or isopropyl-β-D-thiogalactopyranoside (IPTG). lac repressor encoded by lacI
   3963..3993    -  promoter       lac promoter: promoter for the E. coli lac operon
   4008..4029    -  protein_bind   CAP binding site: CAP binding activates transcription in the presence of cAMP. E. coli catabolite activator protein
   4042..4134    -  CDS            lacI (fragment): lac repressor; lacI; The lac repressor binds to the lac operator to inhibit transcription in E. coli. This inhibition can be relieved by adding lactose or isopropyl-β-D-thiogalactopyranoside (IPTG).
   4317..4905    -  rep_origin     ori: high-copy-number ColE1/pMB1/pBR322/pUC origin of replication
   5076..5936    -  CDS            AmpR: β-lactamase; bla; confers resistance to ampicillin, carbenicillin, and related antibiotics
   5937..6041    -  promoter       AmpR promoter: bla
