[The description below was written by a language model from this plasmid's Addgene catalogue record and pLannotate feature annotations shown in this document.]
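Description:
pcDNA5/FRT/TO DNAJB2b is a mammalian expression plasmid built on the Invitrogen pcDNA5/FRT/TO backbone and carrying a human cDNA for DNAJB2 (also known as HSJ1 or HSPF3), a subfamily B member of the DnaJ/HSP40 co-chaperone family. It replicates in E. coli from a high-copy ColE1/pUC-type origin under ampicillin selection (AmpR with its own bla promoter). The insert was cloned between BamHI and NotI sites, both preserved, downstream of the CMV immediate-early enhancer and promoter and upstream of the bGH polyadenylation signal. The short hits annotated just after the CMV promoter as PLtetO-1 and TRE3GV fragments correspond to the tandem tet operator sites of this backbone. In cells expressing the Tet repressor, transcription is held off until tetracycline or doxycycline is added; in cells lacking the repressor, expression is constitutive. No epitope tag or reporter is annotated. The catalogue lists an insert of 833 bp, whereas the annotated DNAJB2 coding region in the 6,072-nt sequenced record spans about 970 bp; the record does not explain this difference.

Downstream of the expression cassette lies an FRT site directly preceding a hygromycin resistance gene with an SV40 poly(A) signal. No promoter is annotated for this gene, so in the Flp-In design hygromycin resistance arises only after Flp-mediated integration into a genomic FRT site that supplies a promoter and start codon. This permits isogenic, single-copy, inducible stable lines. The plasmid belongs to a human HSPH/HSPA/DNAJ chaperone expression library. The depositor cautions that inserts were amplified from pooled reference RNA from ten cell lines, were verified only for gene identity, and may carry polymorphisms.
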