Addgene plasmid #19470: pcDNA5/FRT/TO DNAJB2b
Depositing lab: Harm Kampinga. Depositing organization: University Medical Center Groningen. Publication: Computational analysis of the human HSPH/HSPA/DNAJ family and cloning of a human HSPH/HSPA/DNAJ expression library. Hageman J, Kampinga HH. Cell Stress Chaperones. 2009 Jan;14(1):1-21. doi: 10.1007/s12192-008-0060-2. Epub 2008 Aug 7. PubMed 18686016.
Backbone
  Vector backbone: pcDNA5/FRT/TO
  Backbone manufacturer: Invitrogen
  Backbone size w/o insert (bp): 5137
  Vector type: Mammalian Expression
  Selectable markers: Hygromycin
Growth in bacteria
  Bacterial resistance: Ampicillin, 100 μg/mL
  Growth temperature: 37°C
  Growth strain: DH5alpha
  Copy number: High Copy
Gene/Insert
  Gene/Insert name: DNAJB2b (alt names: HSJ1, HSPF3, DNAJB10; DnaJ (Hsp40) homolog, subfamily B, member 2)
  Species: H. sapiens (human)
  Insert size (bp): 833
  Entrez Gene: DNAJB2 (a.k.a. CMT2T, DSMA5, HSJ-1, HSJ1, HSPF3)
  Cloning method: Restriction Enzyme; 5′ cloning site BamHI (not destroyed); 3′ cloning site NotI (not destroyed)
  Sequencing primers: 5′ LNCX; 3′ BGH-rev
Terms and licenses: Academic/Nonprofit Terms; Industry Terms: Not Available to Industry
Depositor comments: Family: HSP40 Disclaimer: For cloning the various HSP genes, the Stratagene reference RNA for cDNA synthesis was used and genes were amplified from this mixture that originates from 10 different cell lines from different somatic origin and ultimately coming from 10 different individuals. This strategy was used to maximize the chance for the presence of individual HSP transcripts. Users must be aware that this mixture thus represents 20 complete haploid genomes, meaning that for each individual gene there might be polymorphisms that could potentially have functional consequences. The library was sequence verified only for the presence of the correct gene.
How to cite: pcDNA5/FRT/TO DNAJB2b was a gift from Harm Kampinga (Addgene plasmid # 19470 ; http://n2t.net/addgene:19470 ; RRID:Addgene_19470)
